Addgene plasmid #119254: pJMP1183
Purpose: rfp "test" strain
Depositing lab: Carol Gross & Jason Peters & Oren Rosenberg. Depositing organization: University of California, San Francisco (UCSF). Publication: Enabling genetic analysis of diverse bacteria with Mobile-CRISPRi. Peters JM, Koo BM, Patino R, Heussler GE, Hearne CC, Qu J, Inclan YF, Hawkins JS, Lu CHS, Silvis MR, Harden MM, Osadnik H, Peters JE, Engel JN, Dutton RJ, Grossman AD, Gross CA, Rosenberg OS. Nat Microbiol. 2019 Jan 7. pii: 10.1038/s41564-018-0327-z. doi: 10.1038/s41564-018-0327-z. PubMed 30617347.
Backbone
  Vector backbone: R6Kgamma
  Vector type: Bacterial Expression
  Selectable markers: Kanamycin
Growth in bacteria
  Bacterial resistance: Ampicillin, 100 μg/mL
  Growth temperature: 37°C
  Growth strain: BW25141
  Copy number: High Copy
Gene/Insert
  Gene/Insert name: sgRNA NT1/RR1 (rfp)
  gRNA/shRNA sequence: AACTTTCAGTTTAGCGGTCT
  Mutation: D10A and H840A
  Cloning method: Gibson Cloning
Terms and licenses: Academic/Nonprofit Terms; Industry Terms: Not Available to Industry
How to cite: pJMP1183 was a gift from Carol Gross & Jason Peters & Oren Rosenberg (Addgene plasmid # 119254 ; http://n2t.net/addgene:119254 ; RRID:Addgene_119254)
