[The description below was written by a language model from this plasmid's Addgene catalogue record and pLannotate feature annotations shown in this document.]
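Description:
pJMP1183 is an 11,987-nt bacterial Mobile-CRISPRi plasmid built on an R6Kγ backbone and catalogued as an rfp "test" construct. Its R6K γ origin only functions when the initiator protein pi is supplied in trans, so the plasmid replicates in a pir-type host such as the listed growth strain and should behave as a non-replicating (suicide) vector in recipients lacking pi. An incP oriT allows conjugative transfer into other bacteria. AmpR with its own promoter lies in the backbone and is the marker used for propagation, while kanamycin resistance (neo) is the marker carried within the payload.

The payload sits between the Tn7R and Tn7L ends, forming a mini-Tn7 element; no Tn7 transposase genes are annotated on this plasmid, so transposition functions would have to be provided separately. Inside the element are the neo cassette flanked by FRT sites, which should permit FLP-mediated removal of the marker, and an mRFP1 reporter next to a J23119-type constitutive promoter fragment. There is also an sgRNA cassette, with an S. pyogenes tracrRNA-derived scaffold and a short spacer annotated as matching mRFP1. This corresponds to the catalogued rfp-targeting guide NT1/RR1. The element further carries lacI under the lacIq promoter and a 3xMyc-tagged dCas9 bearing the D10A and H840A mutations. Lac operator fragments lie upstream of both the sgRNA and dCas9, the latter beside a PLtetO-1-like promoter fragment, which suggests IPTG-inducible control of both components. The exact promoters are not stated in the record. Lambda t0 and rrnB T1 terminators lie just inside the Tn7R end.

Because target and knockdown machinery travel together, integration gives a self-contained strain in which loss of red fluorescence reports CRISPRi efficacy in a given bacterial species.
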