Features (pLannotate 1.2.2; 36 found; start..end, strand, type, name):
      8..116     -  oriT           oriT: incP origin of transfer
    335..374     -  CDS            λ integrase (fragment): integrase from phage λ; int
    385..773     -  rep_origin     R6K γ ori: γ replication origin from E. coli plasmid R6K; requires the R6K initiator protein pi for replication
    876..901     -  CDS            bla(M) (fragment): β-lactamase lacking the signal sequence; bla(M); allows cytosolic expression of β-lactamase
   1074..1934    -  CDS            AmpR: β-lactamase; bla; confers resistance to ampicillin, carbenicillin, and related antibiotics
   1935..2039    -  promoter       AmpR promoter: bla
   2134..2169    +  CDS            rop (fragment): Rop protein, which maintains plasmids at low copy number; rop
   2271..2370    +  misc_feature   bom (fragment): basis of mobility region from pBR322
   2376..2444    -  CDS            lacZα (fragment): LacZα fragment of β-galactosidase; lacZ fragment
   2516..2714    -  mobile_element Tn7R (fragment): mini-Tn7 element (right end of the Tn7 transposon) Tn7
   2718..2742    -  misc_feature   MCS (fragment): pBluescript multiple cloning site
   2763..2857    +  terminator     lambda t0 terminator: transcription terminator from phage lambda
   2867..2896    +  CDS            CmR (fragment): chloramphenicol acetyltransferase confers resistance to chloramphenicol
   2960..3046    +  terminator     rrnB T1 terminator: Escherichia coli rrnB; transcription terminator T1 from the E. coli rrnB gene
   3111..3144    +  protein_bind   FRT (minimal): supports FLP-mediated excision but not integration (Turan and Bode, 2011) FLP recombinase from the Saccharomyces cerevisiae 2μ plasmid
   3199..3990    -  CDS            neo: KKA2_KLEPN - Also known as kan, nptII. Experimental evidence at protein level: Swiss-Prot protein existence level 1. Resistance to kanamycin, neomycin, paromomycin, ribostamycin, butirosin and gentamicin B. From Klebsiella pneumoniae.
   4022..4084    -  CDS            tnpA (fragment): TN5P_ECOLX - Also known as tnp. Experimental evidence at protein level: Swiss-Prot protein existence level 1. Mediates transposition of transposon Tn5 by a 'cut and paste' mechanism. First, the monomeric transposase binds the 19 bp inverted DNA repeats flanking the transposon. Then, dimerization of the DNA- bound transposase creates a synaptic DNA complex. After nicking of the first DNA strand, excision of the transposon proceeds through a series of intermediates. The transposase then mediates the insertion of the transposon at a new site by strand transfer. The activity of the wild- type tran
   4101..4129    -  promoter       Pc promoter: intI1 (promoter lies within the coding sequence); class 1 integron promoter
   4207..4254    +  protein_bind   FRT: FLP-mediated recombination occurs in the 8-bp core sequence TCTAGAAA (Turan and Bode, 2011). FLP recombinase from the Saccharomyces cerevisiae 2μ plasmid
   4392..5069    -  CDS            mRFP1: monomeric derivative of DsRed (Campbell et al., 2002)
   5102..5131    -  promoter       J23119(SpeI) promoter (fragment): bacterial promoter (Registry of Standard Biological Parts BBa J23119) modified to end with an SpeI site
   5132..5155    -  promoter       lacIq promoter (fragment): lacI (mutant); In the lacIq allele, a single base change in the promoter boosts expression of the lacI gene about 10-fold.
   5306..5373    -  misc_RNA       tracrRNA (fragment): trans-activating CRISPR RNA for the Streptococcus pyogenes CRISPR/Cas9 system
   5391..5413    +  CDS            mRFP1 (fragment): monomeric derivative of DsRed (Campbell et al., 2002)
   5424..5441    -  protein_bind   lac operator (fragment): The lac repressor binds to the lac operator to inhibit transcription in E. coli. This inhibition can be relieved by adding lactose or isopropyl-β-D-thiogalactopyranoside (IPTG). lac repressor encoded by lacI
   5532..5618    -  ncRNA          Thr leader (fragment): Accession: RF00506 - Threonine operon leader
   5688..5709    -  protein_bind   CAP binding site: CAP binding activates transcription in the presence of cAMP. E. coli catabolite activator protein
   5722..6804    -  CDS            lacI: lac repressor; lacI; The lac repressor binds to the lac operator to inhibit transcription in E. coli. This inhibition can be relieved by adding lactose or isopropyl-β-D-thiogalactopyranoside (IPTG).
   6805..6882    -  promoter       lacIq promoter: lacI (mutant); In the lacIq allele, a single base change in the promoter boosts expression of the lacI gene about 10-fold.
   7078..7197    -  rep_origin     p15A ori (fragment): Plasmids containing the medium-copy-number p15A origin of replication can be propagated in E. coli cells that contain a second plasmid with the ColE1 origin.
   7254..7271    +  protein_bind   lac operator (fragment): The lac repressor binds to the lac operator to inhibit transcription in E. coli. This inhibition can be relieved by adding lactose or isopropyl-β-D-thiogalactopyranoside (IPTG). lac repressor encoded by lacI
   7271..7292    +  promoter       PLtetO-1 promoter (fragment): modified phage lambda PL promoter with tet operator sites (Lutz and Bujard, 1997)
   7313..11416   +  CDS            dCas9: catalytically dead mutant of the Cas9 endonuclease from the Streptococcus pyogenes Type II CRISPR/Cas system RNA-guided DNA-binding protein that lacks endonuclease activity due to the D10A mutation in the RuvC catalytic domain and the H840A mutation in the HNH catalytic domain
  11426..11515   +  CDS            3xMyc: 3 tandem Myc epitope tags
  11671..11836   -  mobile_element Tn7L: mini-Tn7 element (left end of the Tn7 transposon) Tn7
  11869..11923   -  CDS            lacI (fragment): lac repressor; lacI; The lac repressor binds to the lac operator to inhibit transcription in E. coli. This inhibition can be relieved by adding lactose or isopropyl-β-D-thiogalactopyranoside (IPTG).
>Addgene plasmid #119254 | pJMP1183 | addgene full sequence | sequence record 232551 | Addgene NGS Result
AGCTTATCGGCCAGCCTCGCAGAGCAGGATTCCCGTTGAGCACCGCCAGGTGCGAATAAGGGACAGTGAA
GAAGGAACACCCGCTCGCGGGTGGGCCTACTTCACCTATCCTGCCCGGCTGACGCCGTTGGATACACCAA
GGAAAGTCTACACGAACCCTTTGGCAAAATCCTGTATATCGTGCGAAAAAGGATGGATATACCGAAAAAA
TCGCTATAATGACCCCGAAGCAGGGTTATGCAGCGGAAAGTATACCTTAAGGAATCCCCTGATAACGCAG
GAAAGAACATGTGAGCAAAAGGCCAGCAAAAGGCCAGGAACCGTAAAAAGGCCGCACTCCCTGCCTCTGT
CATCACGATACTGTGATGCCATGGCTAATTCCCATGTCAGCCGTTAAGTGTTCCTGTGTCACTCAAAATT
GCTTTGAGAGGCTCTAAGGGCTTCTCAGTGCGTTACATCCCTGGCTTGTTGTCCACAACCGTTAAACCTT
AAAAGCTTTAAAAGCCTTATATATTCTTTTTTTTCTTATAAAACTTAAAACCTTAGAGGCTATTTAAGTT
GCTGATTTATATTAATTTTATTGTTCAAACATGAGAGCTTAGTACGTGAAACATGAGAGCTTAGTACGTT
AGCCATGAGAGCTTAGTACGTTAGCCATGAGGGTTTAGTTCGTTAAACATGAGAGCTTAGTACGTTAAAC
ATGAGAGCTTAGTACGTGAAACATGAGAGCTTAGTACGTACTATCAACAGGTTGAACTGCTGATCTTCAG
ATCCTCTACGCCGGACGCATCGTGGCCGGATCTTGCGGCCGCAAAAATTAAAAATGAAGTTTTAAATCAA
TCTAAAGTATATATGAGTAAACTTGGTCTGACAGTTACCAATGCTTAATCAGTGAGGCACCAATAACTGC
CTTTGATCTTTTCTACGGGGTCTGACGCTCAGTGGAACGAAAACTCACGTTAAGGGATTTTGGTCATGAG
ATTATCAAAAAGGATCTTCACCTAGATCCTTTTAAATTAAAAATGAAGTTTTAAATCAATCTAAAGTATA
TATGAGTAAACTTGGTCTGACAGTTACCAATGCTTAATCAGTGAGGCACCTATCTCAGCGATCTGTCTAT
TTCGTTCATCCATAGTTGCCTGACTCCCCGTCGTGTAGATAACTACGATACGGGAGGGCTTACCATCTGG
CCCCAGTGCTGCAATGATACCGCGGGACCCACGCTCACCGGCTCCAGATTTATCAGCAATAAACCAGCCA
GCCGGAAGGGCCGAGCGCAGAAGTGGTCCTGCAACTTTATCCGCCTCCATCCAGTCTATTAATTGTTGCC
GGGAAGCTAGAGTAAGTAGTTCGCCAGTTAATAGTTTGCGCAACGTTGTTGCCATTGCTACAGGCATCGT
GGTGTCACGCTCGTCGTTTGGTATGGCTTCATTCAGCTCCGGTTCCCAACGATCAAGGCGAGTTACATGA
TCCCCCATGTTGTGCAAAAAAGCGGTTAGCTCCTTCGGTCCTCCGATCGTTGTCAGAAGTAAGTTGGCCG
CAGTGTTATCACTCATGGTTATGGCAGCACTGCATAATTCTCTTACTGTCATGCCATCCGTAAGATGCTT
TTCTGTGACTGGTGAGTACTCAACCAAGTCATTCTGAGAATAGTGTATGCGGCGACCGAGTTGCTCTTGC
CCGGCGTCAATACGGGATAATACCGCGCCACATAGCAGAACTTTAAAAGTGCTCATCATTGGAAAACGTT
CTTCGGGGCGAAAACTCTCAAGGATCTTACCGCTGTTGAGATCCAGTTCGATGTAACCCACTCGTGCACC
CAACTGATCTTCAGCATCTTTTACTTTCACCAGCGTTTCTGGGTGAGCAAAAACAGGAAGGCAAAATGCC
GCAAAAAAGGGAATAAGGGCGACACGGAAATGTTGAATACTCATACTCTTCCTTTTTCAATATTATTGAA
GCATTTATCAGGGTTATTGTCTCATGAGCGGATACATATTTGAATGTATTTAGAAAAATAAACAAATAGG
GGTTCCGCGCACATTTCCCCGAAAAGTGCCACCTGACGTCTAAGAAACCATTATTATCATGACATTAACC
TATAAAAATAGGCGTATCACGAGGCCCTTTCGTCTCGCGCGTTTCGGTGACGACGGTGAAAACCTCTGAC
ACATGCAGCTCCCGGAGACGGTCACAGCTTGTCTGTAAGCGGATGCCGGGAGCAGACAAGCCCGTCAGGG
CGCGTCAGCGGGTGTTGGCGGGTGTCGGGGCTGGCTTAACTATGCGGCATCAGAGCAGATTGTACTGAGA
GTGCACCATATGCGGTGTGAAATACCGCACAGATGCGTAAGGAGAAAATACCGCATCAGGCGCCATTCGC
CATTCAGGCTGCGCAACTGTTGGGAAGGGCGATCGGTGCGGGCCTCTTCGCTATTACGCCAGCTAGAGGA
CCAGCCGCGTAACCTGGCAAAATCGGTTACGGTTGAGTAATAAATGGATGCCCTGCGTAAGCAGGTGTGG
GCGGACAATAAAGTCTTAAACTGAACAAAATAGATCTAAACTATGACAATAAAGTCTTAAACTAGACAGA
ATAGTTGTAAACTGAAATCAGTCCAGTTATGCTGTGAAAAAGCATACTGGACTTTTGTTATGGCTAAAGC
AAACTCTTCATTTTCTGAAGTGCAAATTGCCCGTCGTATTAAAGAGGGGCGTGGGGTTCGAGGTCGACGG
TATCGATAAGCTAGCTTAATTAGCTGAGCTTGGACTCCTGTTGATAGATCCAGTAATGACCTCAGAACTC
CATCTGGATTTGTTCAGAACGCTCGGTTGCCGCCGGGCGTTTTTTATTGGTGAGAATCCAAGCTAGACTG
CGATGAGTGGCAGGGCGGGGCGTAATTTTTTTAAGGCAGTTATTGGTGCCCTTAAACGCCTGGGGTAATG
ACTCTCTAGCTTGAGGCATCAAATAAAACGAAAGGCTCAGTCGAAAGACTGGGCCTTTCGTTTTATCTGT
TGTTTGTCGGTGAACGCTCTCCTGAGTAGGACAAATCCGCCGCTAGGAGCTTGCGGCCCGGACGATGAGC
TCGAATTGGGGATCTTGAAGTACCTATTCCGAAGTTCCTATTCTCTAGAAAGTATAGGAACTTCAGAGCG
CTTTTGAAGCTGATGCTCGAGTCATTTCGAACCCCAGAGTCCCGCTCAGAAGAACTCGTCAAGAAGGCGA
TAGAAGGCGATGCGCTGCGAATCGGGAGCGGCGATACCGTAAAGCACGAGGAAGCGGTCAGCCCATTCGC
CGCCAAGCTCTTCAGCAATATCACGGGTAGCCAACGCTATGTCCTGATAGCGGTCCGCCACACCCAGCCG
GCCACAGTCGATGAATCCAGAAAAGCGGCCATTTTCCACCATGATATTCGGCAAGCAGGCATCGCCATGG
GTCACGACGAGATCCTCGCCGTCGGGCATGCGCGCCTTGAGCCTGGCGAACAGTTCGGCTGGCGCGAGCC
CCTGATGCTCTTCGTCCAGATCATCCTGATCGACAAGACCGGCTTCCATCCGAGTACGTGCTCGCTCGAT
GCGATGTTTCGCTTGGTGGTCGAATGGGCAGGTAGCCGGATCAAGCGTATGCAGCCGCCGCATTGCATCA
GCCATGATGGATACTTTCTCGGCAGGAGCAAGGTGAGATGACAGGAGATCCTGCCCCGGCACTTCGCCCA
ATAGCAGCCAGTCCCTTCCCGCTTCAGTGACAACGTCGAGCACAGCTGCGCAAGGAACGCCCGTCGTGGC
CAGCCACGATAGCCGCGCTGCCTCGTCCTGCAGTTCATTCAGGGCACCGGACAGGTCGGTCTTGACAAAA
AGAACCGGGCGCCCCTGCGCTGACAGCCGGAACACGGCGGCATCAGAGCAGCCGATTGTCTGTTGTGCCC
AGTCATAGCCGAATAGCCTCTCCACCCAAGCGGCCGGAGAACCTGCGTGCAATCCATCTTGTTCAATCAT
GCGAAACGATCCTCATCCTGTCTCTTGATCAGATCTTGATCCCCTGCGCCATCAGATCCTTGGCGGCAAG
AAAGCCATCCAGTTTTGAGCGCATACGCTACTTGCATTACAGTTTACGAACCGAACAGGCTTATGTCAAC
TGGGTTCGTGCCTTCATCCGTTTCCACGGTCTCGAGAGTTCAACAGACAGCCTTCGTTCTTATGGCCGTT
CAGGAGGAAGTTCCTATTCCGAAGTTCCTATTCTCTAGAAAGTATAGGAACTTCTTGAGAAGAGAAAAGA
AAACCGCCGATCCTGTCCACCGCATTACTGCAAGGTAGTGGACAAGACCGGCGGTCTTAAGTTTTTTGGC
TGAAACGAATGACGAAAAGGCTGTCTGAGCAAATCCAGGAGGTCGTTTTTATTAAGCACCGGTGGAGTGA
CGACCTTCAGCACGTTCGTACTGTTCAACGATGGTGTAGTCTTCGTTGTGGGAGGTGATGTCCAGTTTGA
TGTCGGTTTTGTAAGCACCCGGCAGCTGAACCGGTTTTTTAGCCATGTAGGTGGTTTTAACTTCAGCGTC
GTAGTGACCACCGTCTTTCAGTTTCAGACGCATTTTGATTTCACCTTTCAGAGCACCGTCTTCCGGGTAC
ATACGTTCGGTGGAAGCTTCCCAACCCATGGTTTTTTTCTGCATAACCGGACCGTCGGACGGGAAGTTGG
TACCACGCAGTTTAACTTTGTAGATGAACTCACCGTCTTGCAGGGAGGAGTCCTGGGTAACGGTAACAAC
ACCACCGTCTTCGAAGTTCATAACACGTTCCCATTTGAAACCTTCCGGGAAGGACAGTTTCAGGTAGTCC
GGGATGTCAGCCGGGTGTTTAACGTAAGCTTTGGAACCGTACTGGAACTGCGGGGACAGGATGTCCCAAG
CGAACGGCAGCGGACCACCTTTGGTAACTTTCAGTTTAGCGGTCTGGGTACCTTCGTACGGACGACCTTC
ACCTTCACCTTCGATTTCGAACTCGTGACCGTTAACGGAACCTTCCATACGAACTTTGAAACGCATGAAC
TCTTTGATAACGTCTTCGCTACTCGCCATGGTACCTTTCTCCTCTTTAATTAATTCAGATCTATTATACC
TAGGACTGAGCTAGCTGTCAAATTCACCACCCTGAATTGACTCTCAAACCGTATTAGCCCGGTATTTTGG
AAATAGCGGAAGCACTGACTTTTGTTATCAATAAAAAAGGCCCCCCGTTAGGGAGGCCTTATTGTTCGTC
TACTCGGAAGAGCGAGAGACAACAGAACGGTCAGCCACATGAATTCAAAAAAAAAGCACCGACTCGGTGC
CACTTTTTCAAGTTGATAACGGACTAGCCTTATTTAAACTTGCTATGCTGTTTCCAGCATAGCTCTTAAA
CAGACCGCTAAACTGAAAGTTACTAGAAGTATCTTGTTATCCGCTCACAATGTCAATGTTATCCGCTCAC
ATTTATAGATCTTTAGGAATTCTTTCAGCTCAGTCGATAGGTAGTAGGCAAGAGTAGTCGCACCTTTGGT
CGAAAAAAAAAGCCCGCACTGTCAGGTGCGGGCTTTTTTCTGTGTTTCCCCAAAAGTAAAAACCCGCCGA
AGCGGGTTTTTACGTAAAACAGGTGAAACTGACCAGACGAGAAGGCTTTGGAGGTGATAATGGGGCTCAA
GGACCCTGGGGTGCCTAATGAGTGAGCTAACTTACATTAATTGCGTTGCGCTCACTGCCCGCTTTCCAGT
CGGGAAACCTGTCGTGCCAGCTGCATTAATGAATCGGCCAACGCGCGGGGAGAGGCGGTTTGCGTATTGG
GCGCCAGGGTGGTTTTTCTTTTCACCAGTGAGACGGGCAACAGCTGATTGCCCTTCACCGCCTGGCCCTG
AGAGAGTTGCAGCAAGCGGTCCACGCTGGTTTGCCCCAGCAGGCGAAAATCCTGTTTGATGGTGGTTAAC
GGCGGGATATAACATGAGCTGTCTTCGGTATCGTCGTATCCCACTACCGAGATATCCGCACCAACGCGCA
GCCCGGACTCGGTAATGGCGCGCATTGCGCCCAGCGCCATCTGATCGTTGGCAACCAGCATCGCAGTGGG
AACGATGCCCTCATTCAGCATTTGCATGGTTTGTTGAAAACCGGACATGGCACTCCAGTCGCCTTCCCGT
TCCGCTATCGGCTGAATTTGATTGCGAGTGAGATATTTATGCCAGCCAGCCAGACGCAGACGCGCCGAGA
CAGAACTTAATGGGCCCGCTAACAGCGCGATTTGCTGGTGACCCAATGCGACCAGATGCTCCACGCCCAG
TCGCGTACCGTCTTCATGGGAGAAAATAATACTGTTGATGGGTGTCTGGTCAGAGACATCAAGAAATAAC
GCCGGAACATTAGTGCAGGCAGCTTCCACAGCAATGGCATCCTGGTCATCCAGCGGATAGTTAATGATCA
GCCCACTGACGCGTTGCGCGAGAAGATTGTGCACCGCCGCTTTACAGGCTTCGACGCCGCTTCGTTCTAC
CATCGACACCACCACGCTGGCACCCAGTTGATCGGCGCGAGATTTAATCGCCGCGACAATTTGCGACGGC
GCGTGCAGGGCCAGACTGGAGGTGGCAACGCCAATCAGCAACGACTGTTTGCCCGCCAGTTGTTGTGCCA
CGCGGTTGGGAATGTAATTCAGCTCCGCCATCGCCGCTTCCACTTTTTCCCGCGTTTTCGCAGAAACGTG
GCTGGCCTGGTTCACCACGCGGGAAACGGTCTGATAAGAGACACCGGCATACTCTGCGACATCGTATAAC
GTTACTGGTTTCACATTCACCACCCTGAATTGACTCTCTTCCGGGCGCTATCATGCCATACCGCGAAAGG
TTTTGCACCATTCGATGGTGTCAACGTAAATGCATGCCGCTTGGGAGGCAGATAGGTAGGCATGGCCCCC
ATTTTCAATACAAGCAACGCATGAGAAAGCCCCCGGAAGATCACCTTCCGGGGGCTTTTTTATTGCGCTC
CGGCAATTAAAAAAGCGGCTAACCACGCCGCTTTTTTTACGTCTGCAGGCGAATTGATCTGGTTTGACAG
CTTATCACCAAGCCAGTTACCTCGGTTCAAAGAGTTGGTAGCTCAGAGAACCTTCGAAAAACCGCCCTGC
AAGGCGGTTTTTTCGTTTTCAGAGCAAGAGATTACGCGCAGACCAAAACGATCTCAAGAAGATCATCTTA
TTAATCAGATAAAATATTATAAATGTGAGCGGATAACATTGACATTGTGAGCGGATAACAAGATACTGAG
CACATCAGCAGGTTTCACACAGGAAAACTAGTATGGATAAGAAATACTCAATAGGCTTAGCTATCGGCAC
AAATAGCGTCGGATGGGCGGTGATCACTGATGAATATAAGGTTCCGTCTAAAAAGTTCAAGGTTCTGGGA
AATACAGACCGCCACAGTATCAAAAAAAATCTTATAGGGGCTCTTTTATTTGACAGTGGAGAGACAGCGG
AAGCGACTCGTCTCAAACGGACAGCTCGTAGAAGGTATACACGTCGGAAGAATCGTATTTGTTATCTACA
GGAGATTTTTTCAAATGAGATGGCGAAAGTAGATGATAGTTTCTTTCATCGACTTGAAGAGTCTTTTTTG
GTGGAAGAAGACAAGAAGCATGAACGTCATCCTATTTTTGGAAATATAGTAGATGAAGTTGCTTATCATG
AGAAATATCCAACTATCTATCATCTGCGAAAAAAATTGGTAGATTCTACTGATAAAGCGGATTTGCGCTT
AATCTATTTGGCCTTAGCGCATATGATTAAGTTTCGTGGTCATTTTTTGATTGAGGGAGATTTAAATCCT
GATAATAGTGATGTGGACAAACTATTTATCCAGTTGGTACAAACCTACAATCAATTATTTGAAGAAAACC
CTATTAACGCAAGTGGAGTAGATGCTAAAGCGATTCTTTCTGCACGATTGAGTAAATCAAGACGATTAGA
AAATCTCATTGCTCAGCTCCCCGGTGAGAAGAAAAATGGCTTATTTGGGAATCTCATTGCTTTGTCATTG
GGTTTGACCCCTAATTTTAAATCAAATTTTGATTTGGCAGAAGATGCTAAATTACAGCTTTCAAAAGATA
CTTACGATGATGATTTAGATAATTTATTGGCGCAAATTGGAGATCAATATGCTGATTTGTTTTTGGCAGC
TAAGAATTTATCAGATGCTATTTTACTTTCAGATATCCTAAGAGTAAATACTGAAATAACTAAGGCTCCC
CTATCAGCTTCAATGATTAAACGCTACGATGAACATCATCAAGACTTGACTCTTTTAAAAGCTTTAGTTC
GACAACAACTTCCAGAAAAGTATAAAGAAATCTTTTTTGATCAATCAAAAAACGGATATGCAGGTTATAT
TGATGGGGGAGCTAGCCAAGAAGAATTTTATAAATTTATCAAACCAATTTTAGAAAAAATGGATGGTACT
GAGGAATTATTGGTGAAACTAAATCGTGAAGATTTGCTGCGCAAGCAACGGACCTTTGACAACGGCTCTA
TTCCCCATCAAATTCACTTGGGTGAGCTGCATGCTATTTTGAGAAGACAAGAAGACTTTTATCCATTTTT
AAAAGACAATCGTGAGAAGATTGAAAAAATCTTGACTTTTCGAATCCCTTATTATGTTGGTCCATTGGCG
CGTGGCAATAGTCGTTTTGCATGGATGACTCGGAAGTCTGAAGAAACAATTACCCCATGGAATTTTGAAG
AAGTTGTCGATAAAGGTGCTTCAGCTCAATCATTTATTGAACGCATGACAAACTTTGATAAAAATCTTCC
AAATGAAAAAGTACTACCAAAACATAGTTTGCTTTATGAGTATTTTACGGTTTATAACGAATTGACAAAG
GTCAAATATGTTACTGAAGGAATGCGAAAACCAGCATTTCTTTCAGGTGAACAGAAGAAAGCCATTGTTG
ATTTACTCTTCAAAACAAATCGAAAAGTAACCGTTAAGCAATTAAAAGAAGATTATTTCAAAAAAATAGA
ATGTTTTGATAGTGTTGAAATTTCAGGAGTTGAAGATAGATTTAATGCTTCATTAGGTACCTACCATGAT
TTGCTAAAAATTATTAAAGATAAAGATTTTTTGGATAATGAAGAAAATGAAGATATCTTAGAGGATATTG
TTTTAACATTGACCTTATTTGAAGATAGGGAGATGATTGAGGAAAGACTTAAAACATATGCTCACCTCTT
TGATGATAAGGTGATGAAACAGCTTAAACGTCGCCGTTATACTGGTTGGGGACGTTTGTCTCGAAAATTG
ATTAATGGTATTAGGGATAAGCAATCTGGCAAAACAATATTAGATTTTTTGAAATCAGATGGTTTTGCCA
ATCGCAATTTTATGCAGCTGATCCATGATGATAGTTTGACATTTAAAGAAGACATTCAAAAAGCACAAGT
GTCTGGACAAGGCGATAGTTTACATGAACATATTGCAAATTTAGCTGGTAGCCCTGCTATTAAAAAAGGT
ATTTTACAGACTGTAAAAGTTGTTGATGAATTGGTCAAAGTAATGGGGCGGCATAAGCCAGAAAATATCG
TTATTGAAATGGCACGTGAAAATCAGACAACTCAAAAGGGCCAGAAAAATTCGCGAGAGCGTATGAAACG
AATCGAAGAAGGTATCAAAGAATTAGGAAGTCAGATTCTTAAAGAGCATCCTGTTGAAAATACTCAATTG
CAAAATGAAAAGCTCTATCTCTATTATCTCCAAAATGGAAGAGACATGTATGTGGACCAAGAATTAGATA
TTAATCGTTTAAGTGATTATGATGTCGATGCCATTGTTCCACAAAGTTTCCTTAAAGACGATTCAATAGA
CAATAAGGTCTTAACGCGTTCTGATAAAAATCGTGGTAAATCGGATAACGTTCCAAGTGAAGAAGTAGTC
AAAAAGATGAAAAACTATTGGAGACAACTTCTAAACGCCAAGTTAATCACTCAACGTAAGTTTGATAATT
TAACGAAAGCTGAACGTGGAGGTTTGAGTGAACTTGATAAAGCTGGTTTTATCAAACGCCAATTGGTTGA
AACTCGCCAAATCACTAAGCATGTGGCACAAATTTTGGATAGTCGCATGAATACTAAATACGATGAAAAT
GATAAACTTATTCGAGAGGTTAAAGTGATTACCTTAAAATCTAAATTAGTTTCTGACTTCCGAAAAGATT
TCCAATTCTATAAAGTACGTGAGATTAACAATTACCATCATGCCCATGATGCGTATCTAAATGCCGTCGT
TGGAACTGCTTTGATTAAGAAATATCCAAAACTTGAATCGGAGTTTGTCTATGGTGATTATAAAGTTTAT
GATGTTCGTAAAATGATTGCTAAGTCTGAGCAAGAAATAGGCAAAGCAACCGCAAAATATTTCTTTTACT
CTAATATCATGAACTTCTTCAAAACAGAAATTACACTTGCAAATGGAGAGATTCGCAAACGCCCTCTAAT
CGAAACTAATGGGGAAACTGGAGAAATTGTCTGGGATAAAGGGCGAGATTTTGCCACAGTGCGCAAAGTA
TTGTCCATGCCCCAAGTCAATATTGTCAAGAAAACAGAAGTACAGACAGGCGGATTCTCCAAGGAGTCAA
TTTTACCAAAAAGAAATTCGGACAAGCTTATTGCTCGTAAAAAAGACTGGGATCCAAAAAAATATGGTGG
TTTTGATAGTCCAACGGTAGCTTATTCAGTCCTAGTGGTTGCTAAGGTGGAAAAAGGGAAATCGAAGAAG
TTAAAATCCGTTAAAGAGTTACTAGGGATCACAATTATGGAAAGAAGTTCCTTTGAAAAAAATCCGATTG
ACTTTTTAGAAGCTAAAGGATATAAGGAAGTTAAAAAAGACTTAATCATTAAACTACCTAAATATAGTCT
TTTTGAGTTAGAAAACGGTCGTAAACGGATGCTGGCTAGTGCCGGAGAATTACAAAAAGGAAATGAGCTG
GCTCTGCCAAGCAAATATGTGAATTTTTTATATTTAGCTAGTCATTATGAAAAGTTGAAGGGTAGTCCAG
AAGATAACGAACAAAAACAATTGTTTGTGGAGCAGCATAAGCATTATTTAGATGAGATTATTGAGCAAAT
CAGTGAATTTTCTAAGCGTGTTATTTTAGCAGATGCCAATTTAGATAAAGTTCTTAGTGCATATAACAAA
CATAGAGACAAACCAATACGTGAACAAGCAGAAAATATTATTCATTTATTTACGTTGACGAATCTTGGAG
CTCCCGCTGCTTTTAAATATTTTGATACAACAATTGATCGTAAACGATATACGTCTACAAAAGAAGTTTT
AGATGCCACTCTTATCCATCAATCCATCACTGGTCTTTATGAAACACGCATTGATTTGAGTCAGCTAGGA
GGTGACGCGGCCGCGGAGCAGAAACTCATCTCTGAAGAAGATCTGGAACAAAAGTTGATTTCAGAAGAAG
ATCTGGAACAGAAGCTCATCTCTGAGGAAGATCTGTAATAAGGCGCGCCTCCTTAATGGGACTTGCAGCC
TCGGTACCAAATTCCAGAAAAGACACCCGAAAGGGTGTTTTTTCGTTTTGGTCCCACAGAATGAGCATCA
TGGCTCTAGTCGACATCGGAGAAGAGTACGGCTCTTTTAACCGCCTCAAGAACCAGATAAGTGAAATCTA
GTTCCAAACTATTTTGTCATTTTTAATTTTCGTATTAGCTTACGACGCTACACCCAGTTCCCATCTATTT
TGTCACTCTTCCCTAAATAATCCTTAAAAACTCCATTTCCACCCCTCCCAGTTCCCAACTATTTTGTCCG
CCCACAGCGGGGCATTTTTCTTCCTGTTATGTTTGGGCGCTGCATTAATGAATCGGCCAACGCGCGGGGA
GAGGCGGTTTGCGTATTGGGCGCTCTTCCGCTTCCTCGCTCACTGACCCGCTGCGCTCGGTCGTTCGGCT
GCGGCGAGCGGTATCAG
